>Addgene plasmid #61320 | pCri-12a | addgene full sequence | sequence record 448286 | Addgene NGS Result
GCGCAACGCAATTAATGTGAGTTAGCTCACTCATTAGGCACCCCAGGCTTTACACTTTATGCTTCCGGCT
CGTATGTTGTGTGGAATTGTGAGCGGATAACAATTTCACACAGGAAACAGCTATGACCATGATTACGAAT
TTCTAGATAACGAGGGCAAAAAATGAAAAAGACAGCTATCGCGATTGCAGTGGCACTGGCCGGCTTCGCT
ACCGTAGCGCAGGCCATGGCCAAAGTGAGCAAGGGCGAGGAGCTGTTCACCGGGGTGGTGCCCATCCTGG
TCGAGCTGGACGGCGACGTAAACGGCCACAAGTTCAGCGTGTCCGGCGAGGGCGAGGGCGATGCCACCTA
CGGCAAGCTGACCCTGAAGTTCATCTGCACCACCGGCAAGCTGCCCGTGCCCTGGCCCACCCTCGTGACC
ACCTTCGGCTACGGCCTGCAGTGCTTCGCCCGCTACCCCGACCACATGAAGCAGCACGACTTCTTCAAGT
CCGCCATGCCCGAAGGCTACGTCCAGGAGCGCACCATCTTCTTCAAGGACGACGGCAACTACAAGACCCG
CGCCGAGGTGAAGTTCGAGGGCGACACCCTGGTGAACCGCATCGAGCTGAAGGGCATCGACTTCAAGGAG
GACGGCAACATCCTGGGGCACAAGCTGGAGTACAACTACAACAGCCACAACGTCTATATCATGGCCGACA
AGCAGAAGAACGGCATCAAGGTGAACTTCAAGATCCGCCACAACATCGAGGACGGCAGCGTGCAGCTCGC
CGACCACTACCAGCAGAACACCCCCATCGGCGACGGCCCCGTGCTGCTGCCCGACAACCACTACCTGAGC
ACCCAGTCCGCCCTGAGCAAAGACCCCAACGAGAAGCGCGATCACATGGTCCTGCTGGAGTTCGTGACCG
CCGCCGGGATCACTCTCGGCATGGACGAGCTGTACAAGTAAGGTACCGGATCCGAATTCGAGCTCCGTCG
ACAAGCTTGCGGCCGCACTCGAGCATCATCATCATCATCACTGACTGAAAAGAACGGGAAGATTTATGAA
GAAAGGTTTTATGTTGTTTACTTTGTTAGCGGCGTTTTCAGGCTTTGCTCAGGCTGATGACGCGGCAATT
CAACAAACGTTAGCCAAAATGGGCATCAAAAGCAGCGATATTCAGCCCGCGCCTGTAGCTGGCATGAAGA
CAGTTCTGACTAACAGCGGCGTGTTGTACATCACCGATGATGGTAAACATATCATTCAGGGGCCAATGTA
TGACGTTAGTGGCACGGCTCCGGTCAATGTCACCAATAAGATGCTGTTAAAGCAGTTGAATGCGCTTGAA
AAAGAGATGATCGTTTATAAAGCGCCGCAGGAAAAACACGTCATCACCGTGTTTACTGATATTACCTGTG
GTTACTGCCACAAACTGCATGAGCAAATGGCAGACTACAACGCGCTGGGGATCACCGTGCGTTATCTTGC
TTTCCCGCGCCAGGGGCTGGACAGCGATGCAGAGAAAGAAATGAAAGCTATCTGGTGTGCGAAAGATAAA
AACAAAGCGTTTGATGATGTGATGGCAGGTAAAAGCGTCGCACCAGCCAGTTGCGACGTGGATATTGCCG
ACCATTACGCACTTGGCGTCCAGCTTGGCGTTAGCGGTACTCCGGCAGTTGTGCTGAGCAATGGCACACT
TGTTCCGGGTTACCAGCCGCCGAAAGAGATGAAAGAATTCCTCGACGAACACCAAAAAATGACCAGCGGT
AAATAAGGATCCCC
[124 nt withheld, positions 1765-1888]
C
[91 nt withheld, positions 1890-1980]
A
[49 nt withheld, positions 1982-2030]
CCTTTGACGTTGGAGTCCACGTTCTTT
[37 nt withheld, positions 2058-2094]
ACCCTATCTCGGTCTATTCTTTTGATTTATAAGGGATTTTGCCGATTTCGGCCTATTGGTTAAAAAATGA
GCTGATTTAACAAAAATTTAACGCGAATTTTAACAAAATATTAACGCTTACAATTTCAGGTGGCACTTTT
CGGGGAAATGTGCGCGGAACCCCTATTTGTTTATTTTTCTAAATACATTCAAATATGTATCCGCTCATGA
GACAATAACCCTGATAAATGCTTCAATAATATTGAAAAAGGAAGAGTATGAGTATTCAACATTTCCGTGT
CGCCCTTATTCCCTTTTTTGCGGCATTTTGCCTTCCTGTTTTTGCTCACCCAGAAACGCTGGTGAAAGTA
AAAGATGCTGAAGATCAGTTGGGTGCACGAGTGGGTTACATCGAACTGGATCTCAACAGCGGTAAGATCC
TTGAGAGTTTTCGCCCCGAAGAACGTTTTCCAATGATGAGCACTTTTAAAGTTCTGCTATGTGGCGCGGT
ATTATCCCGTATTGACGCCGGGCAAGAGCAACTCGGTCGCCGCATACACTATTCTCAGAATGACTTGGTT
GAGTACTCACCAGTCACAGAAAAGCATCTTACGGATGGCATGACAGTAAGAGAATTATGCAGTGCTGCCA
TAACCATGAGTGATAACACTGCGGCCAACTTACTTCTGACAACGATCGGAGGACCGAAGGAGCTAACCGC
TTTTTTGCACAACATGGGGGATCATGTAACTCGCCTTGATCGTTGGGAACCGGAGCTGAATGAAGCCATA
CCAAACGACGAGCGTGACACCACGATGCCTGTAGCAATGGCAACAACGTTGCGCAAACTATTAACTGGCG
AACTACTTACTCTAGCTTCCCGGCAACAATTAATAGACTGGATGGAGGCGGATAAAGTTGCAGGACCACT
TCTGCGCTCGGCCCTTCCGGCTGGCTGGTTTATTGCTGATAAATCTGGAGCCGGTGAGCGTGGGTCTCGC
GGTATCATTGCAGCACTGGGGCCAGATGGTAAGCCCTCCCGTATCGTAGTTATCTACACGACGGGGAGTC
AGGCAACTATGGATGAACGAAATAGACAGATCGCTGAGATAGGTGCCTCACTGATTAAGCATTGGTAACT
GTCAGACCAAGTTTACTCATATATACTTTAGATTGATTTAAAACTTCATTTTTAATTTAAAAGGATCTAG
GTGAAGATCCTTTTTGATAATCTCATGACCAAAATCCCTTAACGTGAGTTTTCGTTCCACTGAGCGTCAG
ACCCCGTAGAAAAGATCAAAGGATCTTCTTGAGATCCTTTTTTTCTGCGCGTAATCTGCTGCTTGCAAAC
AAAAAAACCACCGCTACCAGCGGTGGTTTGTTTGCCGGATCAAGAGCTACCAACTCTTTTTCCGAAGGTA
ACTGGCTTCAGCAGAGCGCAGATACCAAATACTGTTCTTCTAGTGTAGCCGTAGTTAGGCCACCACTTCA
AGAACTCTGTAGCACCGCCTACATACCTCGCTCTGCTAATCCTGTTACCAGTGGCTGCTGCCAGTGGCGA
TAAGTCGTGTCTTACCGGGTTGGACTCAAGACGATAGTTACCGGATAAGGCGCAGCGGTCGGGCTGAACG
GGGGGTTCGTGCACACAGCCCAGCTTGGAGCGAACGACCTACACCGAACTGAGATACCTACAGCGTGAGC
TATGAGAAAGCGCCACGCTTCCCGAAGGGAGAAAGGCGGACAGGTATCCGGTAAGCGGCAGGGTCGGAAC
AGGAGAGCGCACGAGGGAGCTTCCAGGGGGAAACGCCTGGTATCTTTATAGTCCTGTCGGGTTTCGCCAC
CTCTGACTTGAGCGTCGATTTTTGTGATGCTCGTCAGGGGGGCGGAGCCTATGGAAAAACGCCAGCAACG
CGGCCTTTTTACGGTTCCTGGCCTTTTGCTGGCCTTTTGCTCACATGACCCGACACCATCGAATGGCGCA
AAACCTTTCGCGGTATGGCATGATAGCGCCCGGAAGAGAGTCAATTCAGGGTGGTGAATGTGAAACCAGT
AACGTTATACGATGTCGCAGAGTATGCCGGTGTCTCTTATCAGACCGTTTCCCGCGTGGTGAACCAGGCC
AGCCACGTTTCTGCGAAAACGCGGGAAAAAGTGGAAGCGGCGATGGCGGAGCTGAATTACATTCCCAACC
GCGTGGCACAACAACTGGCGGGCAAACAGTCGTTGCTGATTGGCGTTGCCACCTCCAGTCTGGCCCTGCA
CGCGCCGTCGCAAATTGTCGCGGCGATTAAATCTCGCGCCGATCAACTGGGTGCCAGCGTGGTGGTGTCG
ATGGTAGAACGAAGCGGCGTCGAAGCCTGTAAAGCGGCGGTGCACAATCTTCTCGCGCAACGCGTCAGTG
GGCTGATCATTAACTATCCGCTGGATGACCAGGATGCCATTGCTGTGGAAGCTGCCTGCACTAATGTTCC
GGCGTTATTTCTTGATGTCTCTGACCAGACACCCATCAACAGTATTATTTTCTCCCATGAAGACGGTACG
CGACTGGGCGTGGAGCATCTGGTCGCATTGGGTCACCAGCAAATCGCGCTGTTAGCGGGCCCATTAAGTT
CTGTCTCGGCGCGTCTGCGTCTGGCTGGCTGGCATAAATATCTCACTCGCAATCAAATTCAGCCGATAGC
GGAACGGGAAGGCGACTGGAGTGCCATGTCCGGTTTTCAACAAACCATGCAAATGCTGAATGAGGGCATC
GTTCCCACTGCGATGCTGGTTGCCAACGATCAGATGGCGCTGGGCGCAATGCGCGCCATTACCGAGTCCG
GGCTGCGCGTTGGTGCGGATATCTCGGTAGTGGGATACGACGATACCGAAGACAGCTCATGTTATATCCC
GCCGTTAACCACCATCAAACAGGATTTTCGCCTGCTGGGGCAAACCAGCGTGGACCGCTTGCTGCAACTC
TCTCAGGGCCAGGCGGTGAAGGGCAATCAGCTGTTGCCCGTCTCACTGGTGAAAAGAAAAACCACCCTGG
CGCCCAATACGCAAACCGCCTCTCCCCGCGCGTTGGCCGATTCATTAATGCAGCTGGCACGACAGGTTTC
CCGACTGGAAAGCGGGCAGTGA
Features (pLannotate 1.2.2; 13 found; start..end, strand, type, name):
     13..34      +  protein_bind   CAP binding site: CAP binding activates transcription in the presence of cAMP. E. coli catabolite activator protein
     49..79      +  promoter       lac promoter: promoter for the E. coli lac operon
     87..103     +  protein_bind   lac operator: The lac repressor binds to the lac operator to inhibit transcription in E. coli. This inhibition can be relieved by adding lactose or isopropyl-β-D-thiogalactopyranoside (IPTG). lac repressor encoded by lacI
    163..234     +  CDS            ompA (fragment): OMPA_ECOLI - Also known as con From Escherichia coli (strain K12).
    235..951     +  CDS            EYFP: enhanced YFP mammalian codon-optimized
   1003..1020    +  CDS            capTEV™ (fragment): composite tag for in vivo biotinylation, TEV protease cleavage, and 6xHis tagging
   1046..1753    +  CDS            dsbC: DSBC_ECOLI - Also known as xprA. Experimental evidence at protein level: Swiss-Prot protein existence level 1. Acts as a disulfide isomerase, interacting with incorrectly folded proteins to correct non-native disulfide bonds. DsbG and DsbC are part of a periplasmic reducing system that controls the level of cysteine sulfenylation, and provides reducing equivalents to rescue oxidatively damaged secreted proteins. Acts by transferring its disulfide bond to other proteins and is reduced in the process. DsbC is reoxidized by DsbD. From Escherichia coli (strain K12).
   1765..2193    +  rep_origin     f1 ori (sequence partly withheld): f1 bacteriophage origin of replication; arrow indicates direction of (+) strand synthesis
   2247..2351    +  promoter       AmpR promoter: bla
   2352..3212    +  CDS            AmpR: β-lactamase; bla; confers resistance to ampicillin, carbenicillin, and related antibiotics
   3383..3971    +  rep_origin     ori: high-copy-number ColE1/pMB1/pBR322/pUC origin of replication
   4036..4113    +  promoter       lacI promoter: lacI
   4114..5196    +  CDS            lacI: lac repressor; lacI; The lac repressor binds to the lac operator to inhibit transcription in E. coli. This inhibition can be relieved by adding lactose or isopropyl-β-D-thiogalactopyranoside (IPTG).
