[The description below was written by a language model from this plasmid's Addgene catalogue record and pLannotate feature annotations shown in this document.]
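Description:
pCri-12a is a bacterial expression plasmid of about 5.2 kb from the pCri vector collection for recombinant protein expression and purification. It is built on the pRBI-DsbC backbone. It is maintained in E. coli at high copy through a ColE1/pUC-type origin and selected with ampicillin via the β-lactamase gene and its own promoter. An f1 phage origin is also present, which in principle allows single-stranded DNA production. The plasmid carries its own lacI gema with the lacI promoter, so the repressor is supplied in cis.

Expression is driven by the lac promoter, with its CAP binding site and lac operator, so transcription is held off by LacI and can be induced with IPTG or lactose. Downstream, a fragment of ompA, at the position expected for a signal peptide, lies directly upstream of and contiguous with the fluorescent protein coding sequence. This arrangement suggests the product is directed to the periplasm. The catalogue names the insert as green fluorescent protein, whereas the automated annotation matched this region to EYFP; these are closely related GFP variants, and the record does not settle which one is present. A short match to a composite TEV/His tag follows the reporter and probably corresponds to the C-terminal His-tag listed in the catalogue, used for metal-affinity purification.

Immediately after the tagged reporter comes the E. coli dsbC gene, which encodes the periplasmic disulfide isomerase that corrects non-native disulfide bonds. No separate promoter is annotated for it, so it is likely co-transcribed with the reporter. The design suits periplasmic production of disulfide-containing proteins. GFP may act as a placeholder insert, although the record states the purpose only as protein expression.
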