Addgene plasmid #61320: pCri-12a
Purpose: Protein expression.
Depositing lab: F Xavier Gomis-Ruth. Depositing organization: Institut de Biologia Molecular de Barcelona (IBMB-CSIC). Publication: The pCri System: A Vector Collection for Recombinant Protein Expression and Purification. Goulas T, Cuppari A, Garcia-Castellanos R, Snipas S, Glockshuber R, Arolas JL, Gomis-Ruth FX. PLoS One. 2014 Nov 11;9(11):e112643. doi: 10.1371/journal.pone.0112643. eCollection 2014. PONE-D-14-36402 PubMed 25386923.
Backbone
  Vector backbone: pRBI-DsbC
  Total vector size (bp): 5200
  Vector type: Bacterial Expression
Growth in bacteria
  Bacterial resistance: Ampicillin, 100 μg/mL
  Growth temperature: 37°C
  Growth strain: DH5alpha
  Copy number: High Copy
Gene/Insert
  Gene/Insert name: Green fluorescent protein
  Tag / fusion protein: His-tag (C terminal on insert)
Terms and licenses: Academic/Nonprofit Terms; Industry Terms: Not Available to Industry
How to cite: pCri-12a was a gift from F Xavier Gomis-Ruth (Addgene plasmid # 61320 ; http://n2t.net/addgene:61320 ; RRID:Addgene_61320)
