>Addgene plasmid #61320 | pCri-12a | depositor partial sequence | sequence record 99650 | Cloning/Expression region
CCGCGCGTTGGCCGATTCATTAATGCAGCTGGCACGACAGGTTTCCCGACTGGAAAGCGGGCAGTGAGCG
CAACGCAATTAATGTGAGTTAGCTCACTCATTAGGCACCCCAGGCTTTACACTTTATGCTTCCGGCTCGT
ATGTTGTGTGGAATTGTGAGCGGATAACAATTTCACACAGGAAACAGCTATGACCATGATTACGAATTTC
TAGATAACGAGGGCAAAAAATGAAAAAGACAGCTATCGCGATTGCAGTGGCACTGGCCGGCTTCGCTACC
GTAGCGCAGGCCATGGCCAAAGTGAGCAAGGGCGAGGAGCTGTTCACCGGGGTGGTGCCCATCCTGGTCG
AGCTGGACGGCGACGTAAACGGCCACAAGTTCAGCGTGTCCGGCGAGGGCGAGGGCGATGCCACCTACGG
CAAGCTGACCCTGAAGTTCATCTGCACCACCGGCAAGCTGCCCGTGCCCTGGCCCACCCTCGTGACCACC
TTCGGCTACGGCCTGCAGTGCTTCGCCCGCTACCCCGACCACATGAAGCAGCACGACTTCTTCAAGTCCG
CCATGCCCGAAGGCTACGTCCAGGAGCGCACCATCTTCTTCAAGGACGACGGCAACTACAAGACCCGCGC
CGAGGTGAAGTTCGAGGGCGACACCCTGGTGAACCGCATCGAGCTGAAGGGCATCGACTTCAAGGAGGAC
GGCAACATCCTGGGGCACAAGCTGGAGTACAACTACAACAGCCACAACGTCTATATCATGGCCGACAAGC
AGAAGAACGGCATCAAGGTGAACTTCAAGATCCGCCACAACATCGAGGACGGCAGCGTGCAGCTCGCCGA
CCACTACCAGCAGAACACCCCCATCGGCGACGGCCCCGTGCTGCTGCCCGACAACCACTACCTGAGCACC
CAGTCCGCCCTGAGCAAAGACCCCAACGAGAAGCGCGATCACATGGTCCTGCTGGAGTTCGTGACCGCCG
CCGGGATCACTCTCGGCATGGACGAGCTGTACAAGTAAGGTACCGGATCCGAATTCGAGCTCCGTCGACA
AGCTTGCGGCCGCACTCGAGCATCATCATCATCATCACTGACTGAAAAGAACGGGAAGATTTATGAAGAA
AGGTTTTATGTTGTTTACTTTGTTAGCGGCGTTTTCAGGCTTTGCTCAGGCTGATGACGCGGCAATTCAA
CAAACGTTAGCCAAAATGGGCATCAAAAGCAGCGATATTCAGCCCGCGCCTGTAGCTGGCATGAAGACAG
TTCTGACTAACAGCGGCGTGTTGTACATCACCGATGATGGTAAACATATCATTCAGGGGCCAATGTATGA
CGTTAGTGGCACGGCTCCGGTCAATGTCACCAATAAAATGCTGTTA
