>Addgene plasmid #61320 | pCri-12a | addgene partial sequence | sequence record 100979 | EGFP-C 5'-CATGGTCCTGCTGGAGTTCGTG-3'
TAAGGTACCGGATCCGAATTCGAGCTCCGTCGACAAGCTTGCGGCCGCACTCGAGCATCATCATCATCAT
CACTGACTGAAAAGAACGGGAAGATTTATGAAGAAAGGTTTTATGTTGTTTACTTTGTTAGCGGCGTTTT
CAGGCTTTGCTCAGGCTGATGACGCGGCAATTCAACAAACGTTAGCCAAAATGGGCATCAAAAGCAGCGA
TATTCAGCCCGCGCCTGTAGCTGGCATGAAGACAGTTCTGACTAACAGCGGCGTGTTGTACATCACCGAT
GATGGTAAACATATCATTCAGGGGCCAATGTATGACGTTAGTGGCACGGCTCCGGTCAATGTCACCAATA
AGATGCTGTTAAAGCAGTTGAATGCGCTTGAAAAAGAGATGATCGTTTATAAAGCGCCGCAGGAAAAACA
CGTCATCACCGTGTTTACTGATATTACCTGTGGTTACTGCCACAAACTGCATGAGCAAATGGCAGACTAC
AACGCGCTGGGGATCACCGTGCGTTATCTTGCTTTCCCGCGCCAGGGGCTGGACAGCGATGCAGAGAAAG
AAATGAAAGCTATCTGGTGTGCGAAAGATAAAAACAAAGCGTTTGATGATGTGATGGCAGGTAAAAGCGT
CGCACCAGCCAGTTGCGACGTGGATATTGCCGACCATTACGCACTTGGCGTCCAGCTTGGCGTTAGCGGT
ACTCCGGCAGTTGTGCTGAGCAATGGCACACTTGTTCCGGGTTACCAGCCGCCG
