>Addgene plasmid #61320 | pCri-12a | addgene partial sequence | sequence record 101327 | EGFP-N 5'-CGTCGCCGTCCAGCTCGACCAG-3'
CTGTCTCGGCGCGTCTGCGTCTGGCTGGCTGGCATAAATATCTCACTCGCAATCAAATTCAGCCGATAGC
GGAACGGGAAGGCGACTGGAGTGCCATGTCCGGTTTTCAACAAACCATGCAAATGCTGAATGAGGGCATC
GTTCCCACTGCGATGCTGGTTGCCAACGATCAGATGGCGCTGGGCGCAATGCGCGCCATTACCGAGTCCG
GGCTGCGCGTTGGTGCGGATATCTCGGTAGTGGGATACGACGATACCGAAGACAGCTCATGTTATATCCC
GCCGTTAACCACCATCAAACAGGATTTTCGCCTGCTGGGGCAAACCAGCGTGGACCGCTTGCTGCAACTC
TCTCAGGGCCAGGCGGTGAAGGGCAATCAGCTGTTGCCCGTCTCACTGGTGAAAAGAAAAACCACCCTGG
CGCCCAATACGCAAACCGCCTCTCCCCGCGCGTTGGCCGATTCATTAATGCAGCTGGCACGACAGGTTTC
CCGACTGGAAAGCGGGCAGTGAGCGCAACGCAATTAATGTGAGTTAGCTCACTCATTAGGCACCCCAGGC
TTTACACTTTATGCTTCCGGCTCGTATGTTGTGTGGAATTGTGAGCGGATAACAATTTCACACAGGAAAC
AGCTATGACCATGATTACGAATTTCTAGATAACGAGGGCAAAAAATGAAAAAGACAGCTATCGCGATTGC
AGTGGCACTGGCCGGCTTCGCTACCGTAGCGCAGGCCATGGCCAAAGTGAGC
